Addgene plasmid #105958: ath5:GFP-CAAX
Purpose: transgenesis, EGFP membrane
Depositing lab: Caren Norden. Depositing organization: Max Planck Institute of Molecular Cell Biology and Genetics. Publication: Independent modes of ganglion cell translocation ensure correct lamination of the zebrafish retina. Icha J, Kunath C, Rocha-Martins M, Norden C. J Cell Biol. 2016 Oct 24;215(2):259-275. 10.1083/jcb.201604095 PubMed 27810916.
Backbone
  Vector backbone: GWpTolDest(R4-R2)pA
  Vector type: Bacterial Expression
Growth in bacteria
  Bacterial resistance: Ampicillin, 100 μg/mL
  Growth temperature: 37°C
  Growth strain: DH5alpha
  Copy number: High Copy
Gene/Insert
  Gene/Insert name: CAAX
  Tag / fusion protein: GFP (N terminal on insert)
  Cloning method: Gateway Cloning
Terms and licenses: Academic/Nonprofit Terms; Industry Terms: Not Available to Industry
How to cite: ath5:GFP-CAAX was a gift from Caren Norden (Addgene plasmid # 105958 ; http://n2t.net/addgene:105958 ; RRID:Addgene_105958)
