[The description below was written by a language model from this plasmid's Addgene catalogue record and pLannotate feature annotations shown in this document.]
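Description:
ath5:GFP-CAAX is a roughly 12 kb Gateway-assembled transgenesis plasmid built in the GWpTolDest(R4-R2)pA destination backbone. The catalogue lists it as a bacterial expression vector, but the stated purpose is transgenesis with a membrane-targeted EGFP, and the associated publication concerns the zebrafish retina. It is maintained in E. coli through a high-copy ColE1/pUC-type origin and selected with ampicillin via the β-lactamase gene. A pBluescript-like framework is evident from the f1 origin, lacZα fragment, lac promoter/operator and flanking T7 and T3 promoters.

The payload sits between Gateway recombination scars. An attB4 site and an attB1 site bracket an unannotated stretch of about 5 kb, itself flanked by pBluescript polylinker remnants and T7/T3 promoters carried over from an entry clone. From its position and the plasmid name, this is presumably the ath5 (atoh7) regulatory region, although the feature tables do not label it. Downstream, between attB1 and attB2, lies the EGFP coding sequence followed by a short C-terminal fragment of human H-Ras, which supplies the CAAX prenylation motif that anchors the fluorescent protein to the plasma membrane. An SV40 polyadenylation signal follows the cassette.

The backbone name suggests Tol2 transposon arms for genomic integration, but no such elements are annotated; about 2.4 kb after the poly(A) signal and a shorter region upstream of attB4 remain unlabelled. The two sequence records, one from the depositor and one from repository sequencing, differ by a single nucleotide in length and give identical annotations. The construct is suited to labelling the cell outlines of ath5-expressing cells in live imaging.
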