Features (pLannotate 1.2.2; 22 found; start..end, strand, type, name):
     34..462     -  rep_origin     f1 ori (sequence partly withheld): f1 bacteriophage origin of replication; arrow indicates direction of (+) strand synthesis
    467..622     -  CDS            lacZα (fragment): LacZα fragment of β-galactosidase; lacZ fragment
    630..648     +  promoter       T7 promoter: promoter for bacteriophage T7 RNA polymerase
   1324..1344    +  protein_bind   attB4: mutant version of attB; core recombination site for the Gateway® BP reaction BP Clonase™
   1346..1364    +  promoter       T7 promoter: promoter for bacteriophage T7 RNA polymerase
   1373..1456    -  misc_feature   MCS (fragment): pBluescript multiple cloning site
   6389..6433    -  misc_feature   MCS (fragment): pBluescript multiple cloning site
   6446..6464    -  promoter       T3 promoter: promoter for bacteriophage T3 RNA polymerase
   6465..6485    +  protein_bind   attB1: mutant version of attB; core recombination site for the Gateway® BP reaction BP Clonase™
   6494..7210    +  CDS            EGFP: EGFP is a basic (constitutively fluorescent) green fluorescent protein published in 1996, derived from Aequorea victoria. It is reported to be a rapidly-maturing weak dimer with moderate acid sensitivity.
   7226..7288    +  CDS            H-Ras (fragment): human small GTPase proto-oncoprotein
   7290..7311    -  protein_bind   attB2 (fragment): mutant version of attB; recombination site for the Gateway® BP reaction BP Clonase™
   7319..7453    -  polyA_signal   SV40 poly(A) signal: SV40 polyadenylation signal
   9827..9867    -  misc_feature   MCS (fragment): pBluescript multiple cloning site
   9880..9898    -  promoter       T3 promoter: promoter for bacteriophage T3 RNA polymerase
   9941..9963    -  protein_bind   lac operator (fragment): The lac repressor binds to the lac operator to inhibit transcription in E. coli. This inhibition can be relieved by adding lactose or isopropyl-β-D-thiogalactopyranoside (IPTG). lac repressor encoded by lacI
   9967..9997    -  promoter       lac promoter: promoter for the E. coli lac operon
  10012..10033   -  protein_bind   CAP binding site: CAP binding activates transcription in the presence of cAMP. E. coli catabolite activator protein
  10046..10138   -  CDS            lacI (fragment): lac repressor; lacI; The lac repressor binds to the lac operator to inhibit transcription in E. coli. This inhibition can be relieved by adding lactose or isopropyl-β-D-thiogalactopyranoside (IPTG).
  10321..10909   -  rep_origin     ori: high-copy-number ColE1/pMB1/pBR322/pUC origin of replication
  11080..11940   -  CDS            AmpR: β-lactamase; bla; confers resistance to ampicillin, carbenicillin, and related antibiotics
  11941..12045   -  promoter       AmpR promoter: bla
>Addgene plasmid #105958 | ath5:GFP-CAAX | depositor full sequence | sequence record 200734 | ath5:GFP-CAAX  sequence 12064 bps
CCACCTAAATTGTAAGCGTTAATATTTTGTTAAAATTCGCGTTAAATTTTTGTTAAATCAGCTCATTTTT
TAACCAATAGGCCGAAATCGGCAAAATCCCTTATAAATCAAAAGAATAGACCGAGATAGGGT
[37 nt withheld, positions 133-169]
AAAGAACGTGGACTCCAACGTCAAAGG
[49 nt withheld, positions 197-245]
T
[91 nt withheld, positions 247-337]
G
[124 nt withheld, positions 339-462]
CCCATTCGCCATTCAGGCTGCGCAACTGTTGGGAAGGGCGATCGGTGCGGGCCTCTTCGCTATTACGCCA
GCTGGCGAAAGGGGGATGTGCTGCAAGGCGATTAAGTTGGGTAACGCCAGGGTTTTCCCAGTCACGACGT
TGTAAAACGACGGCCAGTGAGCGCGCGTAATACGACTCACTATAGGGCGAATTGGGTACAGGTCATTGCA
CAACACCAGAAATGCCCTCTGATCTGCAAAAGACGTGAATATCTGTTCAGACACCCATATCCACTCTGTT
CCACACAGGTCAGAGGTTTGTCCAGGAGTTCTTGACAGAGGTGTAAAAAGTACTCAAAAATTTTACTCAA
GTGAAAGTACAAGTACTTAGGGAAAATTTTACTCAATTAAAAGTAAAAGTATCTGGCTAGAATCTTACTT
GAGTAAAAGTAAAAAAGTACTCCATTAAAATTGTACTTGAGTATTAAGGAAGTAAAAGTAAAAGCAAGAA
AGAAAACTAGAGATTCTTGTTTAAGCTTTTAATCTCAAAAAACATTAAATGAAATGCATACAAGGTTTTA
TCCTGCTTTAGAACTGTTTGTATTTAATTATCAAACTATAAGACAGACAATCTAATGCCAGTACACGCTA
CTCAAAGTTGTAAAACCTCAGATTTAACTTCAGTAGAAGCTGATTCTCAAAATTGTTAGTGTCAAGCCTA
GCTCTTTTGGGGCTGAAAAGCAATCCTGCAGTGCTGAAAAGCCTCTCACAGGCAGCCGATGCGGGAAGAG
GTGTATTAGTCTTGATAGAGAGGCTGCAAATAGCAGGAAACGTGAGCAGAGACTCCCTGGTGTCTGAAAC
ACAGGCCAGATGGGCCGATATCAACTTTGTATAGAAAAGTTGGTAATACGACTCACTATAGGGCGAATTG
GGTACCGGGCCCCCCCTCGAGGTCGACGGTATCGATAAGCTTGATATCGAATTCCTGCAGCCCGGGGGAT
CCACTAGTTCTAGAATTTAAATATTTTAAAAATGTATATATATAATAAATGTATATATATATAAATGTAT
AATGAGCAAAATTCTAAGTTTTATGCAAATAAAAAAAGTATTATGGAAAATGTATTATATTGCAGTTCTA
AATTATTTAAGAAAACGTGGCTGACTTGCCAAAATGATGGTAAACTGTGCAACTCTGCTTCCAAGATGTT
AGAAACAGACGTTTTTCTTTTAGCCTCATAATTTAATGCTGTTGCGATGTTACCGTCTCTTCGCTGTACT
GGTTGTTACCAGGTTACGGAAAAATATAACATGCTCACAACATCCAATCAGATTAAATGAACTGAAAAGC
AATATGGGTTTTAAGACATCACAGAGAAGGTAACATTTAAAGGCTTAAAAGCACAAACTGTTTCTCGCTT
CTAAGACTAAGTAAGTAAGTTTTTGCACACAATTAACAAATAGTTGCAGGCAAATTAAACTTTAGTGACA
AGGCAGTACTGGCCCGATCAGGCCAGTAATGATTTTGTCTACTGTCCAAAGCATCTCTCACGCTGGCCCT
GGGTCATCAAGCAGTTCTTATTGTTGAGCCCTGCATTATAATTATATACAATTTTTTTTTTTATTATTTA
ATTTTTTTAAATTAAAATGTTATGTAATGTTATGTTAATAAATGTTTAAATAAGAATATTAAAAAATAAT
TTGATTTAATACAAATACAGGGAAGCACGTTTTAAAAAGTAAATAAATTTTGTTAAATTTTATATAAGGA
AAATATGTTTATTTCTGTATTTTTCTATACACTGAACACAACTAAGAATTTCTAAATAAATATAGACAAA
TGCTATTAGGCATGGGATGATAACCAGTTTAAAGGTCAAGGTTTAAAAACCCCCAGAATTATCTGTTATA
CCGTTCCAACGATATATGTAATTTTTTTATTAACACTTTTAATAAAAAAGGACCCTCATCATCAAACTGT
TCTTAAAATAAACTATATTGTGCTCAAAGGTAAAAACAGTTCTTGTTTTTTACCCAGACATTTAAAAAAA
GAATTTATTTTAGAGCAGTAATCACAATACCGTCCGTGATACCGTGATTTTTTTTTATCAAAGGTAATCA
TACAGTCACAATCTTTTACCGGCCCATGCTATTTATACGGCAGTGTAAAATAAAGTGTAAATTGTAACGC
GTTATAAAGAATTGCTTCTTTTAAACAATGCCACAAAAATTATGAACATTTTTTTTTTGTAAAAATTTTA
AACCAAAAATAACTAAAAATTTCTCCAAATATAAAACAATTGAGCAGGGCACATTGTAACACATAACGAA
AACTGCTTCCATTGTTTTTTTTTATACTTGAAAATCCTTTTCATCTTTGTCCCACATAAGTCATAACATT
AACAATAATAATTGAATATAGATTTCTTGTCTAATTGACTGCCCTTAATAAGACATTGCTTCATTGACCA
GTTAAGATTAAACATAACAACCAGAAGGGAACAAAAAGGCTCAAATAGGCATGAAATTACAAGCACCTTG
CTTGACCTAATTACAGTGACGAGCCTCATCTCACCAGATGCCCCAATCTGACGGTGGGGGTTCAAGTCTC
CTCATCTATGGAGGTCACTGTTTACACAATATGCCTCACTTTTCTGAATGACCTCATTGGTCAATATGCC
AGTTCTGTGAGAATCGATCAAAAATAGCTTTAAAGATTAAAGATTTTAAGTTTTCTTCTCACTTTTTTAG
GTAGATTATGTGTTGAAATGAACACAACAGTTTATACCCATATCTCAGAGATCATATCGATGATGAACTT
TAATGAATGATAAGTTATTATATTATATATTAAATCATATTATATTATAATATATTATATTCTATATTCG
TTTTGATAGATGTAGTGTTTAAATGAACAGTTTATACTCATCTCAAGGATCATAAAGAAGTGTCATATCA
TAGAACTGTAAATGACAATGTTATATTATTTTGATGGACCTTTAGATATATTCTTTGGTTATTATACTGT
ATATTTTTGGTAGATTATGTTTACATCATAGAGCTTTAAATGACTAGTTCTATTCTAGTCTATTTGATTT
TTTTTTTTTTAAATGACCACAACAGTTTATACTCAAATATCAGTGATCATAATGTTATATCAACATATAA
AATCTATATTATGTTATATTATATTATATTATATTATATTATATTATATTATATTATATTTTATTTTATA
TTAGACAGCACCCATTCTCAGTTTTACATCTATTATTTGACTGTCAGCTTGACTTAAGTAGGAGTTTGAT
CATTAGTCGTCACTTTCCTCGAGTTCAGAGGATTACGCATTCGATTTTTAAGACCATTTTCTCCTTCGGA
ATGAACGGCGCTTTATGCTTTAAATGAAAACCAGATTTACTAAATCCTGGATTAAGCTGTTAAACTGATA
ATAGACCTTCTCACTTTCCCCTCGTCAAGACCGAGTAAATCTTTAATCTGCTCAACACTGTCTCAAAAAT
TACAGGAGTAGCTTGTAACATATGGCCTTTTGCATAGGAGTCCAGACAAGCCTATCATGTGAACGAGTGA
AAAAACAAGGCCGTTTAACATGTCTGGACCAAGCCCTTTAAACGGGACAAGCAGCAGCTGGTCAGGGATG
CCAATCTGCAATCAATGAAAACAAACTAAACCAGTGGATTGGGTTTATATGCCCAATTGAACAGCAGAAT
TACTCATCTAATGCAGATGAGCGTATATGGCTTGATGGCCACAGTCAGCCGGGACATGAATTATGCAGAA
GAGATATAGCGATTTGTCACTTGTACACAAATCAGATGTAATAATGTATGTATTTAGTGCAGTATTTTAT
ATAGAACGCTACTTTACGATTTCAAGTACCTGTAGGAAAATATGTTATAGATAATTACTATACTATAGAG
GTGATAATTCATAATGCATAACTTTAAAAACATTTTGTTTCATAGTATAGCAATTATATATACAGTATAT
AAGATAGACTGCATATATATATATATATATATATATTATATCTGTGTGTTATTATATTATAACCTTAGTA
TAACAATAATAGTATTTTGGAAAGGTTTATGAATGAGTTTTTTTGCCAACAGGCTTTTTTTGGAGGGGGT
GAAACTGTGACTGTCTGAATCTGCTTTGTTTGATTCACATTGAACAGATTGAGATCGACAGCTTGTCGAA
GACTTCTGTCTGTCTCAATTCCTCTGAGACACTCAAATCAATTATTTAGTGCTGCCCCACAAATGTGTTT
TATATGGTTTTGTTATTGGTTTACTATATATTATTAAATATATAGAATGTAATATGTAATATAGAGAAAT
GTGCTGATGATACAGTAGATGAATACTGACACTATATTAAAATATTCTATATAAAAGTATAAAATTTGAA
CACTGACGCTATATTAAAAGATTGCAAATGACCGTATAAATGTTTAAAATGTAGAAACTTCACATGTTAT
TTTTTCTAAACAAGCATGCTGGTTATTACTTTATAATTATGTAACAATATAACTGTACTAATACAGTTCA
GTAATTAACAAGTAATTCAAAAATATTTTTATTTTAAATGTTTATATTTTATCATTATTCTTCAAGCCAC
TAGGTTATATTAGTTTGTCAGCAAAAATGAACAAATTAGCACCAACGCTTATAATTTAAAATATTAAATC
TTGAAAATATTTTAAAGAATGTTACATTTAATGAAAATTATTTTAAAAAGCATAAGAAAAATTACACACT
CAAATTGCATTTAATATGCTTTCCGTGTAAATTACTTATGTAAATTTAATTTGATGCACACTAAAATGTC
TCGTCTATGACCTATATACATAATGTATTATCATATTGTAACTCAAATATTACATGTAATATTAATATTA
CCTTAAATATTTATATATTACAATTTAACATTATGAATAACAAAGACAACTGGAGTATGTTTGACCAAAA
CAAAACAACAATCTTTCTATTTGTAAAAGTTAATTTTAAAAAAACTGTTGCGATGTGTAAAATATCCATT
TACTTTATTCAGTAAAACTAATGTGGATTATAATAGTATAGCATAAATATATAACAATATATCAATTTAA
TATTAACATCAATATAAAATTGATGAATCTATCTATGAAAAAATATGAAAAATTCATTATTTACTCACTT
ATTACTAATTGCACACCCGTATACTATTCTTTTTTCATTGAACACAAAGAAAGATATGTTGAAGTATGCT
GAAAACCGGTAACCATTGACTTCAACAGTATTTATTTTTCCAATGGCAGCCAGTGGTTACAGGTTTGCAG
CTTTCAACCAAATATTTTCTTTTGTGATCAGCAGAAGAAAGAAACTCATAAAAGTTTGGAACCACTTAAA
TAAAATAGTGCATAAATAGTCTGTAAATGTTCATTTTTGTATGAACTATCCCTTCAAATTATCGTTTATA
TTAAAAGATTCCAGTAATAAATGTAAATAATGAGACCTACAACCCTGTAAAACAAATTGCAAAATCAAAC
TGACTCTATACAGGCAATTACTCCTGCAAACAATGTTCTCATTTAAGAAATCCAAAGATGTCACGGTTGC
TTAAAGATGCATGCACTTTTTAATTAGGTAATGGTCCTTGCCACCCGGCGCTGGTTGTGGCCAGATGGTA
AGTTATCTCTGGTTTGTAACGCCTGTTTTCAGTGATAGAGCAGCCAAAGTTAATTGGAATGTCATTAAAG
TTTGAGTTACTGGGGGTTGGGGCTGGACTGCACTAGTCCTGCTGTTGGAGATGTGCGTTTCATTAATAAT
AATGGATGTTTGGATGGAGTAATAAGGGTGGGGCTCCACCTGCTGCCACCTGTTAATACTCTATATAAGC
ATCGCTCATCCTTATGGCAGAACAGAAGCGATTAAGAACCATCCGGGGGGGATCCACTAGTTCTAGAGCG
GCCGCCACCGCGGTGGAGCTCCAGCTTTTGTTCCCTTTAGTGAGGGTTAATTCAAGTTTGTACAAAAAAG
CAGGCTGGACCATGGTGAGCAAGGGCGAGGAGCTGTTCACCGGGGTGGTGCCCATCCTGGTCGAGCTGGA
CGGCGACGTAAACGGCCACAAGTTCAGCGTGTCCGGCGAGGGCGAGGGCGATGCCACCTACGGCAAGCTG
ACCCTGAAGTTCATCTGCACCACCGGCAAGCTGCCCGTGCCCTGGCCCACCCTCGTGACCACCCTGACCT
ACGGCGTGCAGTGCTTCAGCCGCTACCCCGACCACATGAAGCAGCACGACTTCTTCAAGTCCGCCATGCC
CGAAGGCTACGTCCAGGAGCGCACCATCTTCTTCAAGGACGACGGCAACTACAAGACCCGCGCCGAGGTG
AAGTTCGAGGGCGACACCCTGGTGAACCGCATCGAGCTGAAGGGCATCGACTTCAAGGAGGACGGCAACA
TCCTGGGGCACAAGCTGGAGTACAACTACAACAGCCACAACGTCTATATCATGGCCGACAAGCAGAAGAA
CGGCATCAAGGTGAACTTCAAGATCCGCCACAACATCGAGGACGGCAGCGTGCAGCTCGCCGACCACTAC
CAGCAGAACACCCCCATCGGCGACGGCCCCGTGCTGCTGCCCGACAACCACTACCTGAGCACCCAGTCCG
CCCTGAGCAAAGACCCCAACGAGAAGCGCGATCACATGGTCCTGCTGGAGTTCGTGACCGCCGCCGGGAT
CACTCTCGGCATGGACGAGCTGTACAAGGGAGGAGGAAGATCTAAGCTGAACCCTCCTGATGAGAGTGGC
CCCGGCTGCATGAGCTGCAAGTGTGTGCTCTCCTGAGACCCAGCTTTCTTGTACAAAGTTGATGTAGATC
CAGACATGATAAGATACATTGATGAGTTTGGACAAACCACAACTAGAATGCAGTGAAAAAAATGCTTTAT
TTGTGAAATTTGTGATGCTATTGCTTTATTTGTAACCATTATAAGCTGCAATAAACAAGTTAACAACAAC
AATTGCATTCATTTTATGTTTCAGGTTCAGGGGGAGGTGTGGGAGGTTTTTTAATTCGCGGCCGCGGCGC
CAATGCATTGGGCCCTCGAGCATATGAGATCTGTCCCGATCTTTCTCTTCTGTGCTGTCAATTTAGAGTA
GTTTTTGAGGTAATTTGGGTGCATTCTCTGTAAAAACAACAAATAAATATTTATATTGTATGCAATAAAT
GTAACAATTACACATACACTCTCTGATTACAGCATTAAAGGGTTAGTTCACCCAAAAATGAAAAGATGTC
ATTAATGACTCACCCTCATGTCGTTCCAAGCCCGTAACACCTCCGTTCATCTTCGGAACACAGTTTAAGA
TATTTTAGATTTAGTCCGAGAGCTTTCTGTCCCTCCACTGAAAATGTATGTACGGTATACTGTCCATGTC
CAGAAAGGTAATAAAAACATCAAAGTAGTCCATGTGACATCAGTGGGTTAGGTAGAATTATTTGAAGCAT
CGAAAATACATTTTGGTCCAAAAATAACAAAACCTACGACTTTATTCAGCATTGTAGCGTCACTGCGAAG
TCGTGAACGCGGATTGACAACAGACCCGGAAGAGAATACAATGCCGAATAAAGTCGTAGGTTTTGTTATT
TTTGGACCAAAATGTATTCGATGCTTCAAAAAATTCTAACTAACCCACTGATGTCACATGGACTACTTTG
ATGTTTTTATTACCTTTCTGGACATGGACAGTATACCGTACATACATTCTCAATGGAGGCACAGAAAGCT
CTCGGACTAAATCTAAAATATCTTAAACTGTGTTCTGAAGATGAACGGAGGTCTTACGGGCTTGGAACGA
CATGAGGGCGAGTCATTAATGACATTATTTTCATTTTTGGGTGAACTAACCCTTTAATAAAACTGACATT
TGCAGCCAATTGCACACTTTATAATGTTAAATACTTGTTGATTTTAGAAATACAGTAGCATTTAGTGACA
ATCAAACATTAATTTTATTTCTGATTATATTGACAAAAACACAGGACTGTAAGGCTGACATGACAGGGTG
AATTGATTTCATTACATTAGTTTTGATGGTAACACTTTTACAATAAGGTTCGTTAGTTAACTACATTAGT
TAACATGAACTAATAATGAACTGCACGTATACATGTTAATTTCAACATTTACTAATACTTTATATCTTGT
TAACATTAGTTAATGCACTGTGAACTAACATGAACAAACAATGAACATCTGTATTTCTATTAACTAACGT
TAACAAAGATTAACAGATACAGTAACAAATGTATTGCTCATGGTTATTTAATGTTAGTTAATACATGAAC
TAATCAACCTCATTGTAAAGTGTTACCGTTTTGACAATACAACATGTTTGGAAAAAAATTTCTCGCTTGG
TTTTCTTGTGTTTTGCATGAATTCAAACACAATGAGAGCACGGAATGATAATGATTATTCAAAGCTGCAA
TAGGCGCCAAATTTCCCGTGGACCTAACGTTACCAATTACAAATGCATTTTAGCATTTTATTACGTGAGC
CTTATATTGTCAATCGCATGCATTAGTGAAAATAGGCCTACTACACATATAAAAGGCGCGCCATCAACGT
CAAAACATGCACACCCAAAAAAAAAAAAAAAAAAAAAAAAAAAAACTATCAGTAAAACAAAATACTTAAT
GTACTTACCTCAATATGCTTCCTTAGGTTTGATGGCGAACTTTTGAAGGCCGATATTTCTTTATTAAGCG
GGAGACAGAGGACACATTTCATCTTGAATGAATCTTTATTTACACCACTTAAAGAAAAGAATTCGCGAAG
ATACGGCCACGGGTGCTCTTGATCCTGTGGCTGATTTTGGACTGTGCTGCTCGCAGCTGCTGATGAATCA
CATACTTCCTCCATTTTCTTCCACTGATTGACTGTTATAATTTCCCTAATTTCCAGGTCAAGGTGCTGTG
CATTGTGGTAATAGATGTGACATGACGTCACTTCCAAAGGACCAATGAACATGTCTGACCAATTTCATAT
AATGTGAAAACGATTTTCATAGGCAGAATAAATAACATTTAAATTAAACTGGGCATCAGCGCAATTCAAT
TGGTTTGGTAATAGCAAGGGAAAATAGAATGAAGTGATCTCCAAAAAATAAGTACTTTTTGACTGTAAAT
AAAATTGTAAGGAGTAAAAAGTACTTTTTTTTCTAAAAAAATGTAATTAAGTAAAAGTAAAAGTATTGAT
TTTTAATTGTACTCAAGTAAAGTAAAAATCCCCAAAAATAATACTTAAGTACAGTAATCAAGTAAAATTA
CTCAAGTACTTTACACCTCTGGTTCTTGACCCCCTACCTTCAGCAAGCCCAGCAGATCCACTAGTTCTAG
AGCGGCCGCCACCGCGGTGGAGCTCCAGCTTTTGTTCCCTTTAGTGAGGGTTAATTGCGCGCTTGGCGTA
ATCATGGTCATAGCTGTTTCCTGTGTGAAATTGTTATCCGCTCACAATTCCACACAACATACGAGCCGGA
AGCATAAAGTGTAAAGCCTGGGGTGCCTAATGAGTGAGCTAACTCACATTAATTGCGTTGCGCTCACTGC
CCGCTTTCCAGTCGGGAAACCTGTCGTGCCAGCTGCATTAATGAATCGGCCAACGCGCGGGGAGAGGCGG
TTTGCGTATTGGGCGCTCTTCCGCTTCCTCGCTCACTGACTCGCTGCGCTCGGTCGTTCGGCTGCGGCGA
GCGGTATCAGCTCACTCAAAGGCGGTAATACGGTTATCCACAGAATCAGGGGATAACGCAGGAAAGAACA
TGTGAGCAAAAGGCCAGCAAAAGGCCAGGAACCGTAAAAAGGCCGCGTTGCTGGCGTTTTTCCATAGGCT
CCGCCCCCCTGACGAGCATCACAAAAATCGACGCTCAAGTCAGAGGTGGCGAAACCCGACAGGACTATAA
AGATACCAGGCGTTTCCCCCTGGAAGCTCCCTCGTGCGCTCTCCTGTTCCGACCCTGCCGCTTACCGGAT
ACCTGTCCGCCTTTCTCCCTTCGGGAAGCGTGGCGCTTTCTCATAGCTCACGCTGTAGGTATCTCAGTTC
GGTGTAGGTCGTTCGCTCCAAGCTGGGCTGTGTGCACGAACCCCCCGTTCAGCCCGACCGCTGCGCCTTA
TCCGGTAACTATCGTCTTGAGTCCAACCCGGTAAGACACGACTTATCGCCACTGGCAGCAGCCACTGGTA
ACAGGATTAGCAGAGCGAGGTATGTAGGCGGTGCTACAGAGTTCTTGAAGTGGTGGCCTAACTACGGCTA
CACTAGAAGGACAGTATTTGGTATCTGCGCTCTGCTGAAGCCAGTTACCTTCGGAAAAAGAGTTGGTAGC
TCTTGATCCGGCAAACAAACCACCGCTGGTAGCGGTGGTTTTTTTGTTTGCAAGCAGCAGATTACGCGCA
GAAAAAAAGGATCTCAAGAAGATCCTTTGATCTTTTCTACGGGGTCTGACGCTCAGTGGAACGAAAACTC
ACGTTAAGGGATTTTGGTCATGAGATTATCAAAAAGGATCTTCACCTAGATCCTTTTAAATTAAAAATGA
AGTTTTAAATCAATCTAAAGTATATATGAGTAAACTTGGTCTGACAGTTACCAATGCTTAATCAGTGAGG
CACCTATCTCAGCGATCTGTCTATTTCGTTCATCCATAGTTGCCTGACTCCCCGTCGTGTAGATAACTAC
GATACGGGAGGGCTTACCATCTGGCCCCAGTGCTGCAATGATACCGCGAGACCCACGCTCACCGGCTCCA
GATTTATCAGCAATAAACCAGCCAGCCGGAAGGGCCGAGCGCAGAAGTGGTCCTGCAACTTTATCCGCCT
CCATCCAGTCTATTAATTGTTGCCGGGAAGCTAGAGTAAGTAGTTCGCCAGTTAATAGTTTGCGCAACGT
TGTTGCCATTGCTACAGGCATCGTGGTGTCACGCTCGTCGTTTGGTATGGCTTCATTCAGCTCCGGTTCC
CAACGATCAAGGCGAGTTACATGATCCCCCATGTTGTGCAAAAAAGCGGTTAGCTCCTTCGGTCCTCCGA
TCGTTGTCAGAAGTAAGTTGGCCGCAGTGTTATCACTCATGGTTATGGCAGCACTGCATAATTCTCTTAC
TGTCATGCCATCCGTAAGATGCTTTTCTGTGACTGGTGAGTACTCAACCAAGTCATTCTGAGAATAGTGT
ATGCGGCGACCGAGTTGCTCTTGCCCGGCGTCAATACGGGATAATACCGCGCCACATAGCAGAACTTTAA
AAGTGCTCATCATTGGAAAACGTTCTTCGGGGCGAAAACTCTCAAGGATCTTACCGCTGTTGAGATCCAG
TTCGATGTAACCCACTCGTGCACCCAACTGATCTTCAGCATCTTTTACTTTCACCAGCGTTTCTGGGTGA
GCAAAAACAGGAAGGCAAAATGCCGCAAAAAAGGGAATAAGGGCGACACGGAAATGTTGAATACTCATAC
TCTTCCTTTTTCAATATTATTGAAGCATTTATCAGGGTTATTGTCTCATGAGCGGATACATATTTGAATG
TATTTAGAAAAATAAACAAATAGGGGTTCCGCGCACATTTCCCCGAAAAGTG
