Features (pLannotate 1.2.2; 22 found; start..end, strand, type, name):
     34..462     -  rep_origin     f1 ori (sequence partly withheld): f1 bacteriophage origin of replication; arrow indicates direction of (+) strand synthesis
    467..622     -  CDS            lacZα (fragment): LacZα fragment of β-galactosidase; lacZ fragment
    630..648     +  promoter       T7 promoter: promoter for bacteriophage T7 RNA polymerase
   1324..1344    +  protein_bind   attB4: mutant version of attB; core recombination site for the Gateway® BP reaction BP Clonase™
   1346..1364    +  promoter       T7 promoter: promoter for bacteriophage T7 RNA polymerase
   1373..1456    -  misc_feature   MCS (fragment): pBluescript multiple cloning site
   6388..6432    -  misc_feature   MCS (fragment): pBluescript multiple cloning site
   6445..6463    -  promoter       T3 promoter: promoter for bacteriophage T3 RNA polymerase
   6464..6484    +  protein_bind   attB1: mutant version of attB; core recombination site for the Gateway® BP reaction BP Clonase™
   6493..7209    +  CDS            EGFP: EGFP is a basic (constitutively fluorescent) green fluorescent protein published in 1996, derived from Aequorea victoria. It is reported to be a rapidly-maturing weak dimer with moderate acid sensitivity.
   7225..7287    +  CDS            H-Ras (fragment): human small GTPase proto-oncoprotein
   7289..7310    -  protein_bind   attB2 (fragment): mutant version of attB; recombination site for the Gateway® BP reaction BP Clonase™
   7318..7452    -  polyA_signal   SV40 poly(A) signal: SV40 polyadenylation signal
   9826..9866    -  misc_feature   MCS (fragment): pBluescript multiple cloning site
   9879..9897    -  promoter       T3 promoter: promoter for bacteriophage T3 RNA polymerase
   9940..9962    -  protein_bind   lac operator (fragment): The lac repressor binds to the lac operator to inhibit transcription in E. coli. This inhibition can be relieved by adding lactose or isopropyl-β-D-thiogalactopyranoside (IPTG). lac repressor encoded by lacI
   9966..9996    -  promoter       lac promoter: promoter for the E. coli lac operon
  10011..10032   -  protein_bind   CAP binding site: CAP binding activates transcription in the presence of cAMP. E. coli catabolite activator protein
  10045..10137   -  CDS            lacI (fragment): lac repressor; lacI; The lac repressor binds to the lac operator to inhibit transcription in E. coli. This inhibition can be relieved by adding lactose or isopropyl-β-D-thiogalactopyranoside (IPTG).
  10320..10908   -  rep_origin     ori: high-copy-number ColE1/pMB1/pBR322/pUC origin of replication
  11079..11939   -  CDS            AmpR: β-lactamase; bla; confers resistance to ampicillin, carbenicillin, and related antibiotics
  11940..12044   -  promoter       AmpR promoter: bla
>Addgene plasmid #105958 | ath5:GFP-CAAX | addgene full sequence | sequence record 222805 | Addgene Partial NGS Result
CCACCTAAATTGTAAGCGTTAATATTTTGTTAAAATTCGCGTTAAATTTTTGTTAAATCAGCTCATTTTT
TAACCAATAGGCCGAAATCGGCAAAATCCCTTATAAATCAAAAGAATAGACCGAGATAGGGT
[37 nt withheld, positions 133-169]
AAAGAACGTGGACTCCAACGTCAAAGG
[49 nt withheld, positions 197-245]
T
[91 nt withheld, positions 247-337]
G
[124 nt withheld, positions 339-462]
CCCATTCGCCATTCAGGCTGCGCAACTGTTGGGAAGGGCGATCGGTGCGGGCCTCTTCGCTATTACGCCA
GCTGGCGAAAGGGGGATGTGCTGCAAGGCGATTAAGTTGGGTAACGCCAGGGTTTTCCCAGTCACGACGT
TGTAAAACGACGGCCAGTGAGCGCGCGTAATACGACTCACTATAGGGCGAATTGGGTACAGGTCATTGCA
CAACACCAGAAATGCCCTCTGATCTGCAAAAGACGTGAATATCTGTTCAGACACCCATATCCACTCTGTT
CCACACAGGTCAGAGGTTTGTCCAGGAGTTCTTGACAGAGGTGTAAAAAGTACTCAAAAATTTTACTCAA
GTGAAAGTACAAGTACTTAGGGAAAATTTTACTCAATTAAAAGTAAAAGTATCTGGCTAGAATCTTACTT
GAGTAAAAGTAAAAAAGTACTCCATTAAAATTGTACTTGAGTATTAAGGAAGTAAAAGTAAAAGCAAGAA
AGAAAACTAGAGATTCTTGTTTAAGCTTTTAATCTCAAAAAACATTAAATGAAATGCATACAAGGTTTTA
TCCTGCTTTAGAACTGTTTGTATTTAATTATCAAACTATAAGACAGACAATCTAATGCCAGTACACGCTA
CTCAAAGTTGTAAAACCTCAGATTTAACTTCAGTAGAAGCTGATTCTCAAAATTGTTAGTGTCAAGCCTA
GCTCTTTTGGGGCTGAAAAGCAATCCTGCAGTGCTGAAAAGCCTCTCACAGGCAGCCGATGCGGGAAGAG
GTGTATTAGTCTTGATAGAGAGGCTGCAAATAGCAGGAAACGTGAGCAGAGACTCCCTGGTGTCTGAAAC
ACAGGCCAGATGGGCCGATATCAACTTTGTATAGAAAAGTTGGTAATACGACTCACTATAGGGCGAATTG
GGTACCGGGCCCCCCCTCGAGGTCGACGGTATCGATAAGCTTGATATCGAATTCCTGCAGCCCGGGGGAT
CCACTAGTTCTAGAATTTAAATATTTTAAAAATGTATATATATAATAAATGTATATATATATAAATGTAT
AATGAGCAAAATTCTAAGTTTTATGCAAATAAAAAAAGTATTATGGAAAATGTATTATATTGCAGTTCTA
AATTATTTAAGAAAACGTGGCTGACTTGCCAAAATGATGGTAAACTGTGCAACTCTGCTTCCAAGATGTT
AGAAACAGACGTTTTTCTTTTAGCCTCATAATTTAATGCTGTTGCGATGTTACCGTCTCTTCGCTGTACT
GGTTGTTACCAGGTTACGGAAAAATATAACATGCTCACAACATCCAATCAGATTAAATGAACTGAAAAGC
AATATGGGTTTTAAGACATCACAGAGAAGGTAACATTTAAAGGCTTAAAAGCACAAACTGTTTCTCGCTT
CTAAGACTAAGTAAGTAAGTTTTTGCACACAATTAACAAATAGTTGCAGGCAAATTAAACTTTAGTGACA
AGGCAGTACTGGCCCGATCAGGCCAGTAATGATTTTGTCTACTGTCCAAAGCATCTCTCACGCTGGCCCT
GGGTCATCAAGCAGTTCTTATTGTTGAGCCCTGCATTATAATTATATACAATTTTTTTTTTATTATTTAA
TTTTTTTAAATTAAAATGTTATGTAATGTTATGTTAATAAATGTTTAAATAAGAATATTAAAAAATAATT
TGATTTAATACAAATACAGGGAAGCACGTTTTAAAAAGTAAATAAATTTTGTTAAATTTTATATAAGGAA
AATATGTTTATTTCTGTATTTTTCTATACACTGAACACAACTAAGAATTTCTAAATAAATATAGACAAAT
GCTATTAGGCATGGGATGATAACCAGTTTAAAGGTCAAGGTTTAAAAACCCCCAGAATTATCTGTTATAC
CGTTCCAACGATATATGTAATTTTTTTATTAACACTTTTAATAAAAAAGGACCCTCATCATCAAACTGTT
CTTAAAATAAACTATATTGTGCTCAAAGGTAAAAACAGTTCTTGTTTTTTACCCAGACATTTAAAAAAAG
AATTTATTTTAGAGCAGTAATCACAATACCGTCCGTGATACCGTGATTTTTTTTTATCAAAGGTAATCAT
ACAGTCACAATCTTTTACCGGCCCATGCTATTTATACGGCAGTGTAAAATAAAGTGTAAATTGTAACGCG
TTATAAAGAATTGCTTCTTTTAAACAATGCCACAAAAATTATGAACATTTTTTTTTTGTAAAAATTTTAA
ACCAAAAATAACTAAAAATTTCTCCAAATATAAAACAATTGAGCAGGGCACATTGTAACACATAACGAAA
ACTGCTTCCATTGTTTTTTTTTATACTTGAAAATCCTTTTCATCTTTGTCCCACATAAGTCATAACATTA
ACAATAATAATTGAATATAGATTTCTTGTCTAATTGACTGCCCTTAATAAGACATTGCTTCATTGACCAG
TTAAGATTAAACATAACAACCAGAAGGGAACAAAAAGGCTCAAATAGGCATGAAATTACAAGCACCTTGC
TTGACCTAATTACAGTGACGAGCCTCATCTCACCAGATGCCCCAATCTGACGGTGGGGGTTCAAGTCTCC
TCATCTATGGAGGTCACTGTTTACACAATATGCCTCACTTTTCTGAATGACCTCATTGGTCAATATGCCA
GTTCTGTGAGAATCGATCAAAAATAGCTTTAAAGATTAAAGATTTTAAGTTTTCTTCTCACTTTTTTAGG
TAGATTATGTGTTGAAATGAACACAACAGTTTATACCCATATCTCAGAGATCATATCGATGATGAACTTT
AATGAATGATAAGTTATTATATTATATATTAAATCATATTATATTATAATATATTATATTCTATATTCGT
TTTGATAGATGTAGTGTTTAAATGAACAGTTTATACTCATCTCAAGGATCATAAAGAAGTGTCATATCAT
AGAACTGTAAATGACAATGTTATATTATTTTGATGGACCTTTAGATATATTCTTTGGTTATTATACTGTA
TATTTTTGGTAGATTATGTTTACATCATAGAGCTTTAAATGACTAGTTCTATTCTAGTCTATTTGATTTT
TTTTTTTTTAAATGACCACAACAGTTTATACTCAAATATCAGTGATCATAATGTTATATCAACATATAAA
ATCTATATTATGTTATATTATATTATATTATATTATATTATATTATATTATATTATATTTTATTTTATAT
TAGACAGCACCCATTCTCAGTTTTACATCTATTATTTGACTGTCAGCTTGACTTAAGTAGGAGTTTGATC
ATTAGTCGTCACTTTCCTCGAGTTCAGAGGATTACGCATTCGATTTTTAAGACCATTTTCTCCTTCGGAA
TGAACGGCGCTTTATGCTTTAAATGAAAACCAGATTTACTAAATCCTGGATTAAGCTGTTAAACTGATAA
TAGACCTTCTCACTTTCCCCTCGTCAAGACCGAGTAAATCTTTAATCTGCTCAACACTGTCTCAAAAATT
ACAGGAGTAGCTTGTAACATATGGCCTTTTGCATAGGAGTCCAGACAAGCCTATCATGTGAACGAGTGAA
AAAACAAGGCCGTTTAACATGTCTGGACCAAGCCCTTTAAACGGGACAAGCAGCAGCTGGTCAGGGATGC
CAATCTGCAATCAATGAAAACAAACTAAACCAGTGGATTGGGTTTATATGCCCAATTGAACAGCAGAATT
ACTCATCTAATGCAGATGAGCGTATATGGCTTGATGGCCACAGTCAGCCGGGACATGAATTATGCAGAAG
AGATATAGCGATTTGTCACTTGTACACAAATCAGATGTAATAATGTATGTATTTAGTGCAGTATTTTATA
TAGAACGCTACTTTACGATTTCAAGTACCTGTAGGAAAATATGTTATAGATAATTACTATACTATAGAGG
TGATAATTCATAATGCATAACTTTAAAAACATTTTGTTTCATAGTATAGCAATTATATATACAGTATATA
AGATAGACTGCATATATATATATATATATATATATTATATCTGTGTGTTATTATATTATAACCTTAGTAT
AACAATAATAGTATTTTGGAAAGGTTTATGAATGAGTTTTTTTGCCAACAGGCTTTTTTTGGAGGGGGTG
AAACTGTGACTGTCTGAATCTGCTTTGTTTGATTCACATTGAACAGATTGAGATCGACAGCTTGTCGAAG
ACTTCTGTCTGTCTCAATTCCTCTGAGACACTCAAATCAATTATTTAGTGCTGCCCCACAAATGTGTTTT
ATATGGTTTTGTTATTGGTTTACTATATATTATTAAATATATAGAATGTAATATGTAATATAGAGAAATG
TGCTGATGATACAGTAGATGAATACTGACACTATATTAAAATATTCTATATAAAAGTATAAAATTTGAAC
ACTGACGCTATATTAAAAGATTGCAAATGACCGTATAAATGTTTAAAATGTAGAAACTTCACATGTTATT
TTTTCTAAACAAGCATGCTGGTTATTACTTTATAATTATGTAACAATATAACTGTACTAATACAGTTCAG
TAATTAACAAGTAATTCAAAAATATTTTTATTTTAAATGTTTATATTTTATCATTATTCTTCAAGCCACT
AGGTTATATTAGTTTGTCAGCAAAAATGAACAAATTAGCACCAACGCTTATAATTTAAAATATTAAATCT
TGAAAATATTTTAAAGAATGTTACATTTAATGAAAATTATTTTAAAAAGCATAAGAAAAATTACACACTC
AAATTGCATTTAATATGCTTTCCGTGTAAATTACTTATGTAAATTTAATTTGATGCACACTAAAATGTCT
CGTCTATGACCTATATACATAATGTATTATCATATTGTAACTCAAATATTACATGTAATATTAATATTAC
CTTAAATATTTATATATTACAATTTAACATTATGAATAACAAAGACAACTGGAGTATGTTTGACCAAAAC
AAAACAACAATCTTTCTATTTGTAAAAGTTAATTTTAAAAAAACTGTTGCGATGTGTAAAATATCCATTT
ACTTTATTCAGTAAAACTAATGTGGATTATAATAGTATAGCATAAATATATAACAATATATCAATTTAAT
ATTAACATCAATATAAAATTGATGAATCTATCTATGAAAAAATATGAAAAATTCATTATTTACTCACTTA
TTACTAATTGCACACCCGTATACTATTCTTTTTTCATTGAACACAAAGAAAGATATGTTGAAGTATGCTG
AAAACCGGTAACCATTGACTTCAACAGTATTTATTTTTCCAATGGCAGCCAGTGGTTACAGGTTTGCAGC
TTTCAACCAAATATTTTCTTTTGTGATCAGCAGAAGAAAGAAACTCATAAAAGTTTGGAACCACTTAAAT
AAAATAGTGCATAAATAGTCTGTAAATGTTCATTTTTGTATGAACTATCCCTTCAAATTATCGTTTATAT
TAAAAGATTCCAGTAATAAATGTAAATAATGAGACCTACAACCCTGTAAAACAAATTGCAAAATCAAACT
GACTCTATACAGGCAATTACTCCTGCAAACAATGTTCTCATTTAAGAAATCCAAAGATGTCACGGTTGCT
TAAAGATGCATGCACTTTTTAATTAGGTAATGGTCCTTGCCACCCGGCGCTGGTTGTGGCCAGATGGTAA
GTTATCTCTGGTTTGTAACGCCTGTTTTCAGTGATAGAGCAGCCAAAGTTAATTGGAATGTCATTAAAGT
TTGAGTTACTGGGGGTTGGGGCTGGACTGCACTAGTCCTGCTGTTGGAGATGTGCGTTTCATTAATAATA
ATGGATGTTTGGATGGAGTAATAAGGGTGGGGCTCCACCTGCTGCCACCTGTTAATACTCTATATAAGCA
TCGCTCATCCTTATGGCAGAACAGAAGCGATTAAGAACCATCCGGGGGGGATCCACTAGTTCTAGAGCGG
CCGCCACCGCGGTGGAGCTCCAGCTTTTGTTCCCTTTAGTGAGGGTTAATTCAAGTTTGTACAAAAAAGC
AGGCTGGACCATGGTGAGCAAGGGCGAGGAGCTGTTCACCGGGGTGGTGCCCATCCTGGTCGAGCTGGAC
GGCGACGTAAACGGCCACAAGTTCAGCGTGTCCGGCGAGGGCGAGGGCGATGCCACCTACGGCAAGCTGA
CCCTGAAGTTCATCTGCACCACCGGCAAGCTGCCCGTGCCCTGGCCCACCCTCGTGACCACCCTGACCTA
CGGCGTGCAGTGCTTCAGCCGCTACCCCGACCACATGAAGCAGCACGACTTCTTCAAGTCCGCCATGCCC
GAAGGCTACGTCCAGGAGCGCACCATCTTCTTCAAGGACGACGGCAACTACAAGACCCGCGCCGAGGTGA
AGTTCGAGGGCGACACCCTGGTGAACCGCATCGAGCTGAAGGGCATCGACTTCAAGGAGGACGGCAACAT
CCTGGGGCACAAGCTGGAGTACAACTACAACAGCCACAACGTCTATATCATGGCCGACAAGCAGAAGAAC
GGCATCAAGGTGAACTTCAAGATCCGCCACAACATCGAGGACGGCAGCGTGCAGCTCGCCGACCACTACC
AGCAGAACACCCCCATCGGCGACGGCCCCGTGCTGCTGCCCGACAACCACTACCTGAGCACCCAGTCCGC
CCTGAGCAAAGACCCCAACGAGAAGCGCGATCACATGGTCCTGCTGGAGTTCGTGACCGCCGCCGGGATC
ACTCTCGGCATGGACGAGCTGTACAAGGGAGGAGGAAGATCTAAGCTGAACCCTCCTGATGAGAGTGGCC
CCGGCTGCATGAGCTGCAAGTGTGTGCTCTCCTGAGACCCAGCTTTCTTGTACAAAGTTGATGTAGATCC
AGACATGATAAGATACATTGATGAGTTTGGACAAACCACAACTAGAATGCAGTGAAAAAAATGCTTTATT
TGTGAAATTTGTGATGCTATTGCTTTATTTGTAACCATTATAAGCTGCAATAAACAAGTTAACAACAACA
ATTGCATTCATTTTATGTTTCAGGTTCAGGGGGAGGTGTGGGAGGTTTTTTAATTCGCGGCCGCGGCGCC
AATGCATTGGGCCCTCGAGCATATGAGATCTGTCCCGATCTTTCTCTTCTGTGCTGTCAATTTAGAGTAG
TTTTTGAGGTAATTTGGGTGCATTCTCTGTAAAAACAACAAATAAATATTTATATTGTATGCAATAAATG
TAACAATTACACATACACTCTCTGATTACAGCATTAAAGGGTTAGTTCACCCAAAAATGAAAAGATGTCA
TTAATGACTCACCCTCATGTCGTTCCAAGCCCGTAACACCTCCGTTCATCTTCGGAACACAGTTTAAGAT
ATTTTAGATTTAGTCCGAGAGCTTTCTGTCCCTCCACTGAAAATGTATGTACGGTATACTGTCCATGTCC
AGAAAGGTAATAAAAACATCAAAGTAGTCCATGTGACATCAGTGGGTTAGGTAGAATTATTTGAAGCATC
GAAAATACATTTTGGTCCAAAAATAACAAAACCTACGACTTTATTCAGCATTGTAGCGTCACTGCGAAGT
CGTGAACGCGGATTGACAACAGACCCGGAAGAGAATACAATGCCGAATAAAGTCGTAGGTTTTGTTATTT
TTGGACCAAAATGTATTCGATGCTTCAAAAAATTCTAACTAACCCACTGATGTCACATGGACTACTTTGA
TGTTTTTATTACCTTTCTGGACATGGACAGTATACCGTACATACATTCTCAATGGAGGCACAGAAAGCTC
TCGGACTAAATCTAAAATATCTTAAACTGTGTTCTGAAGATGAACGGAGGTCTTACGGGCTTGGAACGAC
ATGAGGGCGAGTCATTAATGACATTATTTTCATTTTTGGGTGAACTAACCCTTTAATAAAACTGACATTT
GCAGCCAATTGCACACTTTATAATGTTAAATACTTGTTGATTTTAGAAATACAGTAGCATTTAGTGACAA
TCAAACATTAATTTTATTTCTGATTATATTGACAAAAACACAGGACTGTAAGGCTGACATGACAGGGTGA
ATTGATTTCATTACATTAGTTTTGATGGTAACACTTTTACAATAAGGTTCGTTAGTTAACTACATTAGTT
AACATGAACTAATAATGAACTGCACGTATACATGTTAATTTCAACATTTACTAATACTTTATATCTTGTT
AACATTAGTTAATGCACTGTGAACTAACATGAACAAACAATGAACATCTGTATTTCTATTAACTAACGTT
AACAAAGATTAACAGATACAGTAACAAATGTATTGCTCATGGTTATTTAATGTTAGTTAATACATGAACT
AATCAACCTCATTGTAAAGTGTTACCGTTTTGACAATACAACATGTTTGGAAAAAAATTTCTCGCTTGGT
TTTCTTGTGTTTTGCATGAATTCAAACACAATGAGAGCACGGAATGATAATGATTATTCAAAGCTGCAAT
AGGCGCCAAATTTCCCGTGGACCTAACGTTACCAATTACAAATGCATTTTAGCATTTTATTACGTGAGCC
TTATATTGTCAATCGCATGCATTAGTGAAAATAGGCCTACTACACATATAAAAGGCGCGCCATCAACGTC
AAAACATGCACACCCAAAAAAAAAAAAAAAAAAAAAAAAAAAAACTATCAGTAAAACAAAATACTTAATG
TACTTACCTCAATATGCTTCCTTAGGTTTGATGGCGAACTTTTGAAGGCCGATATTTCTTTATTAAGCGG
GAGACAGAGGACACATTTCATCTTGAATGAATCTTTATTTACACCACTTAAAGAAAAGAATTCGCGAAGA
TACGGCCACGGGTGCTCTTGATCCTGTGGCTGATTTTGGACTGTGCTGCTCGCAGCTGCTGATGAATCAC
ATACTTCCTCCATTTTCTTCCACTGATTGACTGTTATAATTTCCCTAATTTCCAGGTCAAGGTGCTGTGC
ATTGTGGTAATAGATGTGACATGACGTCACTTCCAAAGGACCAATGAACATGTCTGACCAATTTCATATA
ATGTGAAAACGATTTTCATAGGCAGAATAAATAACATTTAAATTAAACTGGGCATCAGCGCAATTCAATT
GGTTTGGTAATAGCAAGGGAAAATAGAATGAAGTGATCTCCAAAAAATAAGTACTTTTTGACTGTAAATA
AAATTGTAAGGAGTAAAAAGTACTTTTTTTTCTAAAAAAATGTAATTAAGTAAAAGTAAAAGTATTGATT
TTTAATTGTACTCAAGTAAAGTAAAAATCCCCAAAAATAATACTTAAGTACAGTAATCAAGTAAAATTAC
TCAAGTACTTTACACCTCTGGTTCTTGACCCCCTACCTTCAGCAAGCCCAGCAGATCCACTAGTTCTAGA
GCGGCCGCCACCGCGGTGGAGCTCCAGCTTTTGTTCCCTTTAGTGAGGGTTAATTGCGCGCTTGGCGTAA
TCATGGTCATAGCTGTTTCCTGTGTGAAATTGTTATCCGCTCACAATTCCACACAACATACGAGCCGGAA
GCATAAAGTGTAAAGCCTGGGGTGCCTAATGAGTGAGCTAACTCACATTAATTGCGTTGCGCTCACTGCC
CGCTTTCCAGTCGGGAAACCTGTCGTGCCAGCTGCATTAATGAATCGGCCAACGCGCGGGGAGAGGCGGT
TTGCGTATTGGGCGCTCTTCCGCTTCCTCGCTCACTGACTCGCTGCGCTCGGTCGTTCGGCTGCGGCGAG
CGGTATCAGCTCACTCAAAGGCGGTAATACGGTTATCCACAGAATCAGGGGATAACGCAGGAAAGAACAT
GTGAGCAAAAGGCCAGCAAAAGGCCAGGAACCGTAAAAAGGCCGCGTTGCTGGCGTTTTTCCATAGGCTC
CGCCCCCCTGACGAGCATCACAAAAATCGACGCTCAAGTCAGAGGTGGCGAAACCCGACAGGACTATAAA
GATACCAGGCGTTTCCCCCTGGAAGCTCCCTCGTGCGCTCTCCTGTTCCGACCCTGCCGCTTACCGGATA
CCTGTCCGCCTTTCTCCCTTCGGGAAGCGTGGCGCTTTCTCATAGCTCACGCTGTAGGTATCTCAGTTCG
GTGTAGGTCGTTCGCTCCAAGCTGGGCTGTGTGCACGAACCCCCCGTTCAGCCCGACCGCTGCGCCTTAT
CCGGTAACTATCGTCTTGAGTCCAACCCGGTAAGACACGACTTATCGCCACTGGCAGCAGCCACTGGTAA
CAGGATTAGCAGAGCGAGGTATGTAGGCGGTGCTACAGAGTTCTTGAAGTGGTGGCCTAACTACGGCTAC
ACTAGAAGAACAGTATTTGGTATCTGCGCTCTGCTGAAGCCAGTTACCTTCGGAAAAAGAGTTGGTAGCT
CTTGATCCGGCAAACAAACCACCGCTGGTAGCGGTGGTTTTTTTGTTTGCAAGCAGCAGATTACGCGCAG
AAAAAAAGGATCTCAAGAAGATCCTTTGATCTTTTCTACGGGGTCTGACGCTCAGTGGAACGAAAACTCA
CGTTAAGGGATTTTGGTCATGAGATTATCAAAAAGGATCTTCACCTAGATCCTTTTAAATTAAAAATGAA
GTTTTAAATCAATCTAAAGTATATATGAGTAAACTTGGTCTGACAGTTACCAATGCTTAATCAGTGAGGC
ACCTATCTCAGCGATCTGTCTATTTCGTTCATCCATAGTTGCCTGACTCCCCGTCGTGTAGATAACTACG
ATACGGGAGGGCTTACCATCTGGCCCCAGTGCTGCAATGATACCGCGAGACCCACGCTCACCGGCTCCAG
ATTTATCAGCAATAAACCAGCCAGCCGGAAGGGCCGAGCGCAGAAGTGGTCCTGCAACTTTATCCGCCTC
CATCCAGTCTATTAATTGTTGCCGGGAAGCTAGAGTAAGTAGTTCGCCAGTTAATAGTTTGCGCAACGTT
GTTGCCATTGCTACAGGCATCGTGGTGTCACGCTCGTCGTTTGGTATGGCTTCATTCAGCTCCGGTTCCC
AACGATCAAGGCGAGTTACATGATCCCCCATGTTGTGCAAAAAAGCGGTTAGCTCCTTCGGTCCTCCGAT
CGTTGTCAGAAGTAAGTTGGCCGCAGTGTTATCACTCATGGTTATGGCAGCACTGCATAATTCTCTTACT
GTCATGCCATCCGTAAGATGCTTTTCTGTGACTGGTGAGTACTCAACCAAGTCATTCTGAGAATAGTGTA
TGCGGCGACCGAGTTGCTCTTGCCCGGCGTCAATACGGGATAATACCGCGCCACATAGCAGAACTTTAAA
AGTGCTCATCATTGGAAAACGTTCTTCGGGGCGAAAACTCTCAAGGATCTTACCGCTGTTGAGATCCAGT
TCGATGTAACCCACTCGTGCACCCAACTGATCTTCAGCATCTTTTACTTTCACCAGCGTTTCTGGGTGAG
CAAAAACAGGAAGGCAAAATGCCGCAAAAAAGGGAATAAGGGCGACACGGAAATGTTGAATACTCATACT
CTTCCTTTTTCAATATTATTGAAGCATTTATCAGGGTTATTGTCTCATGAGCGGATACATATTTGAATGT
ATTTAGAAAAATAAACAAATAGGGGTTCCGCGCACATTTCCCCGAAAAGTG
